>Addgene plasmid | pLenti.CAG.H2B-Dendra2.W | analyzer sequence | sequence record 77767
AGCTTAATGTAGTCTTATGCAATACTCTTGTAGTCTTGCAACATGGTAACGATGAGTTAGCAACATGCCT
TACAAGGAGAGAAAAAGCACCGTGCATGCCGATTGGTGGAAGTAAGGTGGTACGATCGTGCCTTATTAGG
AAGGCAACAGACGGGTCTGACATGGATTGGACGAACCACTGAATTGCCGCATTGCAGAGATATTGTATTT
AAGTGCCTAGCTCGATACAATAAACGGGTCTCTCTGGTTAGACCAGATCTGAGCCTGGGAGCTCTCTGGC
TAACTAGGGAACCCACTGCTTAAGCCTCAATAAAGCTTGCCTTGAGTGCTTCAAGTAGTGTGTGCCCGTC
TGTTGTGTGACTCTGGTAACTAGAGATCCCTCAGACCCTTTTAGTCAGTGTGGAAAATCTCTAGCAGTGG
CGCCCGAACAGGGACCTGAAAGCGAAAGGGAAACCAGAGCTCTCTCGACGCAGGACTCGGCTTGCTGAAG
CGCGCACGGCAAGAGGCGAGGGGCGGCGACTGGTGAGTACGCCAAAAATTTTGACTAGCGGAGGCTAGAA
GGAGAGAGATGGGTGCGAGAGCGTCAGTATTAAGCGGGGGAGAATTAGATCGCGATGGGAAAAAATTCGG
TTAAGGCCAGGGGGAAAGAAAAAATATAAATTAAAACATATAGTATGGGCAAGCAGGGAGCTAGAACGAT
TCGCAGTTAATCCTGGCCTGTTAGAAACATCAGAAGGCTGTAGACAAATACTGGGACAGCTACAACCATC
CCTTCAGACAGGATCAGAAGAACTTAGATCATTATATAATACAGTAGCAACCCTCTATTGTGTGCATCAA
AGGATAGAGATAAAAGACACCAAGGAAGCTTTAGACAAGATAGAGGAAGAGCAAAACAAAAGTAAGACCA
CCGCACAGCAAGCGGCCGCTGATCTTCAGACCTGGAGGAGGAGATATGAGGGACAATTGGAGAAGTGAAT
TATATAAATATAAAGTAGTAAAAATTGAACCATTAGGAGTAGCACCCACCAAGGCAAAGAGAAGAGTGGT
GCAGAGAGAAAAAAGAGCAGTGGGAATAGGAGCTTTGTTCCTTGGGTTCTTGGGAGCAGCAGGAAGCACT
ATGGGCGCAGCCTCAATGACGCTGACGGTACAGGCCAGACAATTATTGTCTGGTATAGTGCAGCAGCAGA
ACAATTTGCTGAGGGCTATTGAGGCGCAACAGCATCTGTTGCAACTCACAGTCTGGGGCATCAAGCAGCT
CCAGGCAAGAATCCTGGCTGTGGAAAGATACCTAAAGGATCAACAGCTCCTGGGGATTTGGGGTTGCTCT
GGAAAACTCATTTGCACCACTGCTGTGCCTTGGAATGCTAGTTGGAGTAATAAATCTCTGGAACAGATTT
GGAATCACACGACCTGGATGGAGTGGGACAGAGAAATTAACAATTACACAAGCTTAATACACTCCTTAAT
TGAAGAATCGCAAAACCAGCAAGAAAAGAATGAACAAGAATTATTGGAATTAGATAAATGGGCAAGTTTG
TGGAATTGGTTTAACATAACAAATTGGCTGTGGTATATAAAATTATTCATAATGATAGTAGGAGGCTTGG
TAGGTTTAAGAATAGTTTTTGCTGTACTTTCTATAGTGAATAGAGTTAGGCAGGGATATTCACCATTATC
GTTTCAGACCCACCTCCCAACCCCGAGGGGACCCGACAGGCCCGAAGGAATAGAAGAAGAAGGTGGAGAG
AGAGACAGAGACAGATCCATTCGATTAGTGAACGGATCTCGACGGTATCGGTTAACTTTTAAAAGAAAAG
GGGGGATTGGGGGGTACAGTGCAGGGGAAAGAATAGTAGACATAATAGCAACAGACATACAAACTAAAGA
ATTACAAAAACAAATTACAAAAATTCAAAATTTTATCGATCACGAGACTAGCCTCGAGAAGCTTGATAAT
TCTGCAGGACTTCTAGTTATTAATAGTAATCAATTACGGGGTCATTAGTTCATAGCCCATATATGGAGTT
CCGCGTTACATAACTTACGGTAAATGGCCCGCCTGGCTGACCGCCCAACGACCCCCGCCCATTGACGTCA
ATAATGACGTATGTTCCCATAGTAACGCCAATAGGGACTTTCCATTGACGTCAATGGGTGGACTATTTAC
GGTAAACTGCCCACTTGGCAGTACATCAAGTGTATCATATGCCAAGTACGCCCCCTATTGACGTCAATGA
CGGTAAATGGCCCGCCTGGCATTATGCCCAGTACATGACCTTATGGGACTTTCCTACTTGGCAGTACATC
TACGTATTAGTCATCGCTATTACCATGGGTCGAGGTGAGCCCCACGTTCTGCTTCACTCTCCCCATCTCC
CCCCCCTCCCCACCCCCAATTTTGTATTTATTTATTTTTTAATTATTTTGTGCAGCGATGGGGGCGGGGG
GGGGGGGGGCGCGCGCCAGGCGGGGCGGGGCGGGGCGAGGGGCGGGGCGGGGCGAGGCGGAGAGGTGCGG
CGGCAGCCAATCAGAGCGGCGCGCTCCGAAAGTTTCCTTTTATGGCGAGGCGGCGGCGGCGGCGGCCCTA
TAAAAAGCGAAGCGCGCGGCGGGCGGGAGTCGCTGCGTTGCCTTCGCCCCGTGCCCCGCTCCGCGCCGCC
TCGCGCCGCCCGCCCCGGCTCTGACTGACCGCGTTACTCCCACAGGTGAGCGGGCGGGACGGCCCTTCTC
CTCCGGGCTGTAATTAGCGCTTGGTTTAATGACGGCTCGTTTCTTTTCTGTGGCTGCGTGAAAGCCTTAA
AGGGCTCCGGGAGGGCCCTTTGTGCGGGGGGGAGCGGCTCGGGGGGTGCGTGCGTGTGTGTGTGCGTGGG
GAGCGCCGCGTGCGGCCCGCGCTGCCCGGCGGCTGTGAGCGCTGCGGGCGCGGCGCGGGGCTTTGTGCGC
TCCGCGTGTGCGCGAGGGGAGCGCGGCCGGGGGCGGTGCCCCGCGGTGCGGGGGGGCTGCGAGGGGAACA
AAGGCTGCGTGCGGGGTGTGTGCGTGGGGGGGTGAGCAGGGGGTGTGGGCGCGGCGGTCGGGCTGTAACC
CCCCCCTGCACCCCCCTCCCCGAGTTGCTGAGCACGGCCCGGCTTCGGGTGCGGGGCTCCGTAGCGGGGC
GTGGCGCGGGGCTCGCCGTGCCGGGCGGGGGGTGGCGGCAGGTGGGGGTGCCGGGCGGGGCGGGGCCGCC
TCGGGCCGGGGAGGGCTCGGGGGAGGGGCGCGGCGGCCCCGGAGCGCCGGCGGCTGTCGAGGCGCGGCGA
GCCGCAGCCATTGCCTTTTATGGTAATCGTGCGAGAGGGCGCAGGGACTTCCTTTGTCCCAAATCTGGCG
GAGCCGAAATCTGGGAGGCGCCGCCGCACCCCCTCTAGCGGGCGCGGGCGAAGCGGTGCGGCGCCGGCAG
GAAGGAAATGGGCGGGGAGGGCCTTCGTGCGTCGCCGCGGCGCCGTCCCCTTCTCCATCTCCAGCCTCGG
GGCTGCCGCAGGGGGACGGCTGCCTTCGGGGGGGACGGGGCAGGGCGGGGTTCGGCTTCTGGCGTGTGAC
CGGCGGCTCTAGAGCCTCTGCTAACCATGTTCATGCCTTCTTCTTTTTCCTACAGCTCCTGGGCAACGTG
CTGGTTATTGTGCTGTCTCATCATTTTGGCAAAGAATTGATTTGATACCGCGGGCCCGGGATCTCGAGCT
CAAGCTTCGAATTCTGCAGTCGACGGTACCGCCACCATGCCAGAGCCAGCGAAGTCTGCTCCCGCCCCGA
AAAAGGGCTCCAAGAAGGCGGTGACTAAGGCGCAGAAGAAAGGCGGCAAGAAGCGCAAGCGCAGCCGCAA
GGAGAGCTATTCCATCTATGTGTACAAGGTTCTGAAGCAGGTCCACCCTGACACCGGCATTTCGTCCAAG
GCCATGGGCATCATGAATTCGTTTGTGAACGACATTTTCGAGCGCATCGCAGGTGAGGCTTCCCGCCTGG
CGCATTACAACAAGCGCTCGACCATCACCTCCAGGGAGATCCAGACGGCCGTGCGCCTGCTGCTGCCTGG
GGAGTTGGCCAAGCACGCCGTGTCCGAGGGTACTAAGGCCATCACCAAGTACACCAGCGCTAAGGATCGA
TCCATGAACACCCCGGGAATTAACCTGATCAAGGAGGACATGCGCGTGAAGGTGCACATGGAGGGCAACG
TGAACGGCCACGCCTTCGTGATCGAGGGCGAGGGCAAGGGCAAGCCCTACGAGGGCACCCAGACCGCCAA
CCTGACCGTGAAGGAGGGCGCCCCCCTGCCCTTCAGCTACGACATCCTGACCACCGCCGTGCACTACGGC
AACCGGGTGTTCACCAAGTACCCCGAGGACATCCCCGACTACTTCAAGCAGAGCTTCCCCGAGGGCTACA
GCTGGGAGCGCACCATGACCTTCGAGGACAAGGGCATCTGCACCATCCGCAGCGACATCAGCCTGGAGGG
CGACTGCTTCTTCCAGAACGTGCGCTTCAAGGGCACCAACTTCCCCCCCAACGGCCCCGTGATGCAGAAG
AAGACCCTGAAGTGGGAGCCCAGCACCGAGAAGCTGCACGTGCGCGACGGCCTGCTGGTGGGCAACATCA
ACATGGCCCTGCTGCTGGAGGGCGGCGGCCACTACCTGTGCGACTTCAAGACCACCTACAAGGCCAAGAA
GGTGGTGCAGCTGCCCGACGCCCACTTCGTGGACCACCGCATCGAGATCCTGGGCAACGACAGCGACTAC
AACAAGGTGAAGCTGTACGAGCACGCCGTGGCCCGCTACAGCCCCCTGCCCAGCCAGGTGTGGTCCGGCG
ACAGCGGCGTGTACAAGTGAAAGCTTAATTAGCTGAGCTTGGACTCCTGTTGAAAGGGCGAATTCTGCAG
ATTCGACAATCAACCTCTGGATTACAAAATTTGTGAAAGATTGACTGGTATTCTTAACTATGTTGCTCCT
TTTACGCTATGTGGATACGCTGCTTTAATGCCTTTGTATCATGCTATTGCTTCCCGTATGGCTTTCATTT
TCTCCTCCTTGTATAAATCCTGGTTGCTGTCTCTTTATGAGGAGTTGTGGCCCGTTGTCAGGCAACGTGG
CGTGGTGTGCACTGTGTTTGCTGACGCAACCCCCACTGGTTGGGGCATTGCCACCACCTGTCAGCTCCTT
TCCGGGACTTTCGCTTTCCCCCTCCCTATTGCCACGGCGGAACTCATCGCCGCCTGCCTTGCCCGCTGCT
GGACAGGGGCTCGGCTGTTGGGCACTGACAATTCCGTGGTGTTGTCGGGGAAGCTGACGTCCTTTCCATG
GCTGCTCGCCTGTGTTGCCACCTGGATTCTGCGCGGGACGTCCTTCTGCTACGTCCCTTCGGCCCTCAAT
CCAGCGGACCTTCCTTCCCGCGGCCTGCTGCCGGCTCTGCGGCCTCTTCCGCGTCTTCGCCTTCGCCCTC
AGACGAGTCGGATCTCCCTTTGGGCCGCCTCCCCGCCTGGAATTCGAGCTCGGTACCTTTAAGACCAATG
ACTTACAAGGCAGCTGTAGATCTTAGCCACTTTTTAAAAGAAAAGGGGGGACTGGAAGGGCTAATTCACT
CCCAACGAAGACAAGATCTGCTTTTTGCTTGTACTGGGTCTCTCTGGTTAGACCAGATCTGAGCCTGGGA
GCTCTCTGGCTAACTAGGGAACCCACTGCTTAAGCCTCAATAAAGCTTGCCTTGAGTGCTTCAAGTAGTG
TGTGCCCGTCTGTTGTGTGACTCTGGTAACTAGAGATCCCTCAGACCCTTTTAGTCAGTGTGGAAAATCT
CTAGCAGTAGTAGTTCATGTCATCTTATTATTCAGTATTTATAACTTGCAAAGAAATGAATATCAGAGAG
TGAGAGGAACTTGTTTATTGCAGCTTATAATGGTTACAAATAAAGCAATAGCATCACAAATTTCACAAAT
AAAGCATTTTTTTCACTGCATTCTAGTTGTGGTTTGTCCAAACTCATCAATGTATCTTATCATGTCTGGC
TCTAGCTATCCCGCCCCTAACTCCGCCCAGTTCCGCCCATTCTCCGCCCCATGGCTGACTAATTTTTTTT
ATTTATGCAGAGGCCGAGGCCGCCTCGGCCTCTGAGCTATTCCAGAAGTAGTGAGGAGGCTTTTTTGGAG
GCCTAGGCTTTTGCGTCGAGACGTACCCAATTCGCCCTATAGTGAGTCGTATTACGCGCGCTCACTGGCC
GTCGTTTTACAACGTCGTGACTGGGAAAACCCTGGCGTTACCCAACTTAATCGCCTTGCAGCACATCCCC
CTTTCGCCAGCTGGCGTAATAGCGAAGAGGCCCGCACCGATCGCCCTTCCCAACAGTTGCGCAGCCTGAA
TGGCGAATGGCGCG
[124 nt withheld, positions 6385-6508]
C
[91 nt withheld, positions 6510-6600]
A
[49 nt withheld, positions 6602-6650]
CCTTTGACGTTGGAGTCCACGTTCTTT
[37 nt withheld, positions 6678-6714]
ACCCTATCTCGGTCTATTCTTTTGATTTATAAGGGATTTTGCCGATTTCGGCCTATTGGTTAAAAAATGA
GCTGATTTAACAAAAATTTAACGCGAATTTTAACAAAATATTAACGTTTACAATTTCCCAGGTGGCACTT
TTCGGGGAAATGTGCGCGGAACCCCTATTTGTTTATTTTTCTAAATACATTCAAATATGTATCCGCTCAT
GAGACAATAACCCTGATAAATGCTTCAATAATATTGAAAAAGGAAGAGTATGAGTATTCAACATTTCCGT
GTCGCCCTTATTCCCTTTTTTGCGGCATTTTGCCTTCCTGTTTTTGCTCACCCAGAAACGCTGGTGAAAG
TAAAAGATGCTGAAGATCAGTTGGGTGCACGAGTGGGTTACATCGAACTGGATCTCAACAGCGGTAAGAT
CCTTGAGAGTTTTCGCCCCGAAGAACGTTTTCCAATGATGAGCACTTTTAAAGTTCTGCTATGTGGCGCG
GTATTATCCCGTATTGACGCCGGGCAAGAGCAACTCGGTCGCCGCATACACTATTCTCAGAATGACTTGG
TTGAGTACTCACCAGTCACAGAAAAGCATCTTACGGATGGCATGACAGTAAGAGAATTATGCAGTGCTGC
CATAACCATGAGTGATAACACTGCGGCCAACTTACTTCTGACAACGATCGGAGGACCGAAGGAGCTAACC
GCTTTTTTGCACAACATGGGGGATCATGTAACTCGCCTTGATCGTTGGGAACCGGAGCTGAATGAAGCCA
TACCAAACGACGAGCGTGACACCACGATGCCTGTAGCAATGGCAACAACGTTGCGCAAACTATTAACTGG
CGAACTACTTACTCTAGCTTCCCGGCAACAATTAATAGACTGGATGGAGGCGGATAAAGTTGCAGGACCA
CTTCTGCGCTCGGCCCTTCCGGCTGGCTGGTTTATTGCTGATAAATCTGGAGCCGGTGAGCGTGGGTCTC
GCGGTATCATTGCAGCACTGGGGCCAGATGGTAAGCCCTCCCGTATCGTAGTTATCTACACGACGGGGAG
TCAGGCAACTATGGATGAACGAAATAGACAGATCGCTGAGATAGGTGCCTCACTGATTAAGCATTGGTAA
CTGTCAGACCAAGTTTACTCATATATACTTTAGATTGATTTAAAACTTCATTTTTAATTTAAAAGGATCT
AGGTGAAGATCCTTTTTGATAATCTCATGACCAAAATCCCTTAACGTGAGTTTTCGTTCCACTGAGCGTC
AGACCCCGTAGAAAAGATCAAAGGATCTTCTTGAGATCCTTTTTTTCTGCGCGTAATCTGCTGCTTGCAA
ACAAAAAAACCACCGCTACCAGCGGTGGTTTGTTTGCCGGATCAAGAGCTACCAACTCTTTTTCCGAAGG
TAACTGGCTTCAGCAGAGCGCAGATACCAAATACTGTCCTTCTAGTGTAGCCGTAGTTAGGCCACCACTT
CAAGAACTCTGTAGCACCGCCTACATACCTCGCTCTGCTAATCCTGTTACCAGTGGCTGCTGCCAGTGGC
GATAAGTCGTGTCTTACCGGGTTGGACTCAAGACGATAGTTACCGGATAAGGCGCAGCGGTCGGGCTGAA
CGGGGGGTTCGTGCACACAGCCCAGCTTGGAGCGAACGACCTACACCGAACTGAGATACCTACAGCGTGA
GCTATGAGAAAGCGCCACGCTTCCCGAAGGGAGAAAGGCGGACAGGTATCCGGTAAGCGGCAGGGTCGGA
ACAGGAGAGCGCACGAGGGAGCTTCCAGGGGGAAACGCCTGGTATCTTTATAGTCCTGTCGGGTTTCGCC
ACCTCTGACTTGAGCGTCGATTTTTGTGATGCTCGTCAGGGGGGCGGAGCCTATGGAAAAACGCCAGCAA
CGCGGCCTTTTTACGGTTCCTGGCCTTTTGCTGGCCTTTTGCTCACATGTTCTTTCCTGCGTTATCCCCT
GATTCTGTGGATAACCGTATTACCGCCTTTGAGTGAGCTGATACCGCTCGCCGCAGCCGAACGACCGAGC
GCAGCGAGTCAGTGAGCGAGGAAGCGGAAGAGCGCCCAATACGCAAACCGCCTCTCCCCGCGCGTTGGCC
GATTCATTAATGCAGCTGGCACGACAGGTTTCCCGACTGGAAAGCGGGCAGTGAGCGCAACGCAATTAAT
GTGAGTTAGCTCACTCATTAGGCACCCCAGGCTTTACACTTTATGCTTCCGGCTCGTATGTTGTGTGGAA
TTGTGAGCGGATAACAATTTCACACAGGAAACAGCTATGACCATGATTACGCCAAGCGCGCAATTAACCC
TCACTAAAGGGAACAAAAGCTGGAGCTGCA
Features (pLannotate 1.2.2; 29 found; start..end, strand, type, name):
      8..229     +  promoter       RSV promoter: Rous sarcoma virus enhancer/promoter
    236..416     +  LTR            5' LTR (truncated): truncated 5' long terminal repeat (LTR) from HIV-1
    460..585     +  misc_feature   HIV-1 Ψ: packaging signal of human immunodeficiency virus type 1
    569..932     +  CDS            HIV-1 gag (fragment): gag protein from human immunodeficiency virus 1; gag
   1027..1363    +  ncRNA          RRE: Accession: RF00036 - HIV Rev response element
   1688..1788    +  CDS            Rev (fragment): human immunodeficiency virus 1 (HIV-1) Rev protein; rev; enhances nuclear export of unspliced and incompletely spliced viral mRNAs
   1807..1924    +  misc_feature   cPPT/CTS: central polypurine tract and central termination sequence of HIV-1
   1973..2337    +  enhancer       CMV enhancer: human cytomegalovirus immediate early enhancer
   2340..2615    +  promoter       chicken β-actin promoter: No description available
   2616..3625    +  intron         chimeric intron: chimera between introns from chicken β-actin and rabbit β-globin
   3700..3742    +  misc_feature   MCS (fragment): multiple cloning site
   3747..4124    +  CDS            H2B: human histone H2B; HIST1H2BJ
   4134..4823    +  CDS            Dendra2: Dendra2 is a photoconvertible green fluorescent protein published in 2006, derived from Dendronephthya sp.. It has high acid sensitivity.
   4908..5496    +  misc_feature   WPRE: woodchuck hepatitis virus posttranscriptional regulatory element
   5513..5581    +  CDS            nef (fragment): NEF_HV1Z2 - Experimental evidence at protein level: Swiss-Prot protein existence level 1. Extracellular Nef protein targets CD4(+) T-lymphocytes for apoptosis by interacting with CXCR4 surface receptors. From Human immunodeficiency virus type 1 group M subtype D (isolate Z2/CDC-Z34) (HIV-1).
   5583..5816    +  LTR            3' LTR (ΔU3): self-inactivating 3' long terminal repeat (LTR) from HIV-1
   5888..6009    +  polyA_signal   SV40 poly(A) signal: SV40 polyadenylation signal
   6028..6163    +  rep_origin     SV40 ori: SV40 origin of replication
   6196..6214    -  promoter       T7 promoter: promoter for bacteriophage T7 RNA polymerase
   6222..6377    +  CDS            lacZα (fragment): LacZα fragment of β-galactosidase; lacZ fragment
   6385..6840    +  rep_origin     f1 ori (sequence partly withheld): f1 bacteriophage origin of replication; arrow indicates direction of (+) strand synthesis
   6869..6973    +  promoter       AmpR promoter: bla
   6974..7834    +  CDS            AmpR: β-lactamase; bla; confers resistance to ampicillin, carbenicillin, and related antibiotics
   8005..8593    +  rep_origin     ori: high-copy-number ColE1/pMB1/pBR322/pUC origin of replication
   8776..8868    +  CDS            lacI (fragment): lac repressor; lacI; The lac repressor binds to the lac operator to inhibit transcription in E. coli. This inhibition can be relieved by adding lactose or isopropyl-β-D-thiogalactopyranoside (IPTG).
   8881..8902    +  protein_bind   CAP binding site: CAP binding activates transcription in the presence of cAMP. E. coli catabolite activator protein
   8917..8947    +  promoter       lac promoter: promoter for the E. coli lac operon
   8955..8971    +  protein_bind   lac operator: The lac repressor binds to the lac operator to inhibit transcription in E. coli. This inhibition can be relieved by adding lactose or isopropyl-β-D-thiogalactopyranoside (IPTG). lac repressor encoded by lacI
   9016..9034    +  promoter       T3 promoter: promoter for bacteriophage T3 RNA polymerase
